Addgene plasmid #208902: Lneg-INTR-GFP
Purpose: encodes the inotocin receptor (oxytocin/vasopressin-like) from the ant Lasius neglectus, tagged with GFP
Depositing lab: Christian Gruber. Depositing organization: Medical University of Vienna. Publication: Oxytocin-like signaling in ants influences metabolic gene expression and locomotor activity. Liutkeviciute Z, Gil-Mansilla E, Eder T, Casillas-Perez B, Di Giglio MG, Muratspahic E, Grebien F, Rattei T, Muttenthaler M, Cremer S, Gruber CW. FASEB J. 2018 Jun 25;32(12):fj201800443. doi: 10.1096/fj.201800443. PubMed 29939785.
Backbone
  Vector backbone: pEGFP-N1
  Backbone manufacturer: Clontech
  Backbone size w/o insert (bp): 4700
  Vector type: Mammalian Expression
Growth in bacteria
  Bacterial resistance: Kanamycin, 50 μg/mL
  Growth temperature: 37°C
  Growth strain: DH5alpha
  Copy number: High Copy
Gene/Insert
  Gene/Insert name: INTR
  Species: Lasius neglectus
  Insert size (bp): 1139
  Tag / fusion protein: EGFP (C terminal on backbone)
  Cloning method: Restriction Enzyme; 5′ cloning site EcoRI (unknown if destroyed); 3′ cloning site KpnI (unknown if destroyed)
Terms and licenses: Academic/Nonprofit Terms; Industry Terms: Not Available to Industry
How to cite: Lneg-INTR-GFP was a gift from Christian Gruber (Addgene plasmid # 208902 ; http://n2t.net/addgene:208902 ; RRID:Addgene_208902)
