[The description below was written by a language model from this plasmid's Addgene catalogue record and pLannotate feature annotations shown in this document.]
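Description:
Lneg-INTR-GFP is a mammalian expression plasmid built on the pEGFP-N1 backbone that encodes the inotocin receptor (INTR), the oxytocin/vasopressin-like receptor of the ant Lasius neglectus, fused at its C terminus to EGFP. The roughly 1.1 kb receptor coding sequence was inserted between the EcoRI and KpnI sites of the multiple cloning site. In the sequenced 5,856 nt record this corresponds to the unannotated gap between the two MCS fragments, lying directly upstream of the EGFP open reading frame. Transcription is driven by the human cytomegalovirus immediate early enhancer and promoter and is terminated by the SV40 polyadenylation signal downstream of EGFP, giving strong constitutive expression of the receptor–EGFP fusion in transfected mammalian cells.

The plasmid is propagated in E. coli through a high-copy ColE1/pUC-type origin and is selected with kanamycin. The single NeoR/KanR gene (Tn5 aminoglycoside phosphotransferase) sits behind tandem bacterial (bla) and SV40 early promoters and is followed by the HSV TK poly(A) signal, so the same marker gives kanamycin resistance in bacteria and G418 resistance in mammalian cells for deriving stable lines. An f1 origin is also present, allowing single-stranded DNA production. The short large T antigen, ble and bGH poly(A) fragments in the annotation are most likely partial matches to backbone sequence, not functional elements. The fluorescent tag allows expression and subcellular localisation of the ant receptor to be monitored. This suits heterologous expression studies of oxytocin-like signalling, although the record does not describe specific assays.
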