Features (pLannotate 1.2.2; 15 found; start..end, strand, type, name):
     61..364     +  enhancer       CMV enhancer: human cytomegalovirus immediate early enhancer
    365..568     +  promoter       CMV promoter: human cytomegalovirus (CMV) immediate early promoter
    591..634     +  misc_feature   MCS (fragment): multiple cloning site
   1766..1794    +  misc_feature   MCS (fragment): multiple cloning site
   1802..2521    +  CDS            EGFP: the original enhanced GFP (Yang et al., 1996) mammalian codon-optimized
   2538..2621    +  CDS            large T antigen (fragment): large T antigen from SV40 (simian virus 40)
   2644..2765    +  polyA_signal   SV40 poly(A) signal: SV40 polyadenylation signal
   2799..3227    -  rep_origin     f1 ori (sequence partly withheld): f1 bacteriophage origin of replication; arrow indicates direction of (+) strand synthesis
   3254..3358    +  promoter       AmpR promoter: bla
   3360..3717    +  promoter       SV40 promoter: SV40 enhancer and early promoter
   3752..4546    +  CDS            NeoR/KanR: aminoglycoside phosphotransferase from Tn5; aph(3')-II (or nptII); confers resistance to neomycin, kanamycin, and G418 (Geneticin®)
   4567..4719    +  CDS            ble (fragment): BLE_KLEPN - Experimental evidence at protein level: Swiss-Prot protein existence level 1. Binding protein with a strong affinity to the bleomycin family of antibiotics. Binds to CL990; an antimitotic-antibiotic compound. From Klebsiella pneumoniae.
   4778..4825    +  polyA_signal   HSV TK poly(A) signal: herpes simplex virus thymidine kinase polyadenylation signal (Cole and Stacy, 1985)
   4916..4932    -  polyA_signal   bGH poly(A) signal (fragment): bovine growth hormone polyadenylation signal
   5154..5742    +  rep_origin     ori: high-copy-number ColE1/pMB1/pBR322/pUC origin of replication
>Addgene plasmid #208902 | Lneg-INTR-GFP | addgene full sequence | sequence record 413061 | Addgene NGS Result
TAGTTATTAATAGTAATCAATTACGGGGTCATTAGTTCATAGCCCATATATGGAGTTCCGCGTTACATAA
CTTACGGTAAATGGCCCGCCTGGCTGACCGCCCAACGACCCCCGCCCATTGACGTCAATAATGACGTATG
TTCCCATAGTAACGCCAATAGGGACTTTCCATTGACGTCAATGGGTGGAGTATTTACGGTAAACTGCCCA
CTTGGCAGTACATCAAGTGTATCATATGCCAAGTACGCCCCCTATTGACGTCAATGACGGTAAATGGCCC
GCCTGGCATTATGCCCAGTACATGACCTTATGGGACTTTCCTACTTGGCAGTACATCTACGTATTAGTCA
TCGCTATTACCATGGTGATGCGGTTTTGGCAGTACATCAATGGGCGTGGATAGCGGTTTGACTCACGGGG
ATTTCCAAGTCTCCACCCCATTGACGTCAATGGGAGTTTGTTTTGGCACCAAAATCAACGGGACTTTCCA
AAATGTCGTAACAACTCCGCCCCATTGACGCAAATGGGCGGTAGGCGTGTACGGTGGGAGGTCTATATAA
GCAGAGCTGGTTTAGTGAACCGTCAGATCCGCTAGCGCTACCGGACTCAGATCTCGAGCTCAAGCTTCGA
ATTCATGTCGTATGACTCGAATACGTCGTTATCTTCGCCACCGTCGTTGTCGTCTTCAATGGAGACGCCG
GACGACACGAGGGACGAGTATCTCGCCAGATGGGAAATCGCAGTTTTAACTATCATATTTCTCGTCACGC
TCATCGGCAACACCCTAATCCTGTTTGCCCTTTACGCCAGGCGACGTTATCAGCGTCGAAAGTTCACCAG
GATGTATTTCTTCATTCTACATTTAAGCATCGCCGACTTGTTGACGGGTTTGCTCGATGTTTTACCGCAA
CTTGCTTGGGATATAACATTCAGATTTCAGGGCGGAGCGGTGCTCTGCAAACTGGTCAAATTCGGACAGC
CGTTCGGTGTGTATCTCAGTTCCTATGTCCTGACGGTCACCGCGATGGACAGGTATTACGCCATTTGCCA
TCCCTTCCTTTACTGCAGCATCACGTCTAGAAGATCGAAAATGATGATGTATGGAGCATGGACGCTCGCC
GCTATACTTTGTGTACCGCAGGTTTTTATATTCTCATACCAGGAAATATCGCCAGGCGTTTGGGAATGTT
GGGCCACCTTTTACCTGAAATATGGCGAGAGAGCTTATGTCACTTGGTACAGTATCACGCAGTTCCTATT
ACCCTTTATAGTACTTGTATACACGTACACAAAGATATGTATAGCAATATGGACGAGCAGTAAGATGTCA
GGAATCGTTGATCTCAAAAAGAACAACAAGGCTAATTTCTCGCAGCGAAATCGGAATCCCTTAATTTCCA
AAGCAATGATGAATACCGTGAGACAGACGATCATTGTCGTTACTTTGTATATTGCCACTAGTTTCCCATT
TATCGGAAGTATGCTCTGGGCAACGTGGGATCCTAAAGCTTTCACTTTGCCATTTTTTACTGGGGCTGCT
TTCACCATTCTAAGTCTGCTAAATAGTCTCACAAGTTGCGTCAACCCTTGGATTTACTTTGCATTCAACA
AGAAATTACGTGGAGCGTTGACAAATTTTTTCTACAGAAAGAAAGACTCGTTGAATTATGATATAGATGC
ACGTCAAAATGTGTCAGATGTAGCCTCTACGACGTCGTCGTTTATTTCTAGAATTTCACGACTTGCGAGT
TCAAAGATATTCGGCACGGTACCGCGGGCCCGGGATCCACCGGTCGCCACCATGGTGAGCAAGGGCGAGG
AGCTGTTCACCGGGGTGGTGCCCATCCTGGTCGAGCTGGACGGCGACGTAAACGGCCACAAGTTCAGCGT
GTCCGGCGAGGGCGAGGGCGATGCCACCTACGGCAAGCTGACCCTGAAGTTCATCTGCACCACCGGCAAG
CTGCCCGTGCCCTGGCCCACCCTCGTGACCACCCTGACCTACGGCGTGCAGTGCTTCAGCCGCTACCCCG
ACCACATGAAGCAGCACGACTTCTTCAAGTCCGCCATGCCCGAAGGCTACGTCCAGGAGCGCACCATCTT
CTTCAAGGACGACGGCAACTACAAGACCCGCGCCGAGGTGAAGTTCGAGGGCGACACCCTGGTGAACCGC
ATCGAGCTGAAGGGCATCGACTTCAAGGAGGACGGCAACATCCTGGGGCACAAGCTGGAGTACAACTACA
ACAGCCACAACGTCTATATCATGGCCGACAAGCAGAAGAACGGCATCAAGGTGAACTTCAAGATCCGCCA
CAACATCGAGGACGGCAGCGTGCAGCTCGCCGACCACTACCAGCAGAACACCCCCATCGGCGACGGCCCC
GTGCTGCTGCCCGACAACCACTACCTGAGCACCCAGTCCGCCCTGAGCAAAGACCCCAACGAGAAGCGCG
ATCACATGGTCCTGCTGGAGTTCGTGACCGCCGCCGGGATCACTCTCGGCATGGACGAGCTGTACAAGTA
AAGCGGCCGCGACTCTAGATCATAATCAGCCATACCACATTTGTAGAGGTTTTACTTGCTTTAAAAAACC
TCCCACACCTCCCCCTGAACCTGAAACATAAAATGAATGCAATTGTTGTTGTTAACTTGTTTATTGCAGC
TTATAATGGTTACAAATAAAGCAATAGCATCACAAATTTCACAAATAAAGCATTTTTTTCACTGCATTCT
AGTTGTGGTTTGTCCAAACTCATCAATGTATCTTAAGGCGTAAATTGTAAGCGTTAATATTTTGTTAAAA
TTCGCGTTAAATTTTTGTTAAATCAGCTCATTTTTTAACCAATAGGCCGAAATCGGCAAAATCCCTTATA
AATCAAAAGAATAGACCGAGATAGGGT
[37 nt withheld, positions 2898-2934]
AAAGAACGTGGACTCCAACGTCAAAGG
[49 nt withheld, positions 2962-3010]
T
[91 nt withheld, positions 3012-3102]
G
[124 nt withheld, positions 3104-3227]
CAGGTGGCACTTTTCGGGGAAATGTGCGCGGAACCCCTATTTGTTTATTTTTCTAAATACATTCAAATAT
GTATCCGCTCATGAGACAATAACCCTGATAAATGCTTCAATAATATTGAAAAAGGAAGAGTCCTGAGGCG
GAAAGAACCAGCTGTGGAATGTGTGTCAGTTAGGGTGTGGAAAGTCCCCAGGCTCCCCAGCAGGCAGAAG
TATGCAAAGCATGCATCTCAATTAGTCAGCAACCAGGTGTGGAAAGTCCCCAGGCTCCCCAGCAGGCAGA
AGTATGCAAAGCATGCATCTCAATTAGTCAGCAACCATAGTCCCGCCCCTAACTCCGCCCATCCCGCCCC
TAACTCCGCCCAGTTCCGCCCATTCTCCGCCCCATGGCTGACTAATTTTTTTTATTTATGCAGAGGCCGA
GGCCGCCTCGGCCTCTGAGCTATTCCAGAAGTAGTGAGGAGGCTTTTTTGGAGGCCTAGGCTTTTGCAAA
GATCGATCAAGAGACAGGATGAGGATCGTTTCGCATGATTGAACAAGATGGATTGCACGCAGGTTCTCCG
GCCGCTTGGGTGGAGAGGCTATTCGGCTATGACTGGGCACAACAGACAATCGGCTGCTCTGATGCCGCCG
TGTTCCGGCTGTCAGCGCAGGGGCGCCCGGTTCTTTTTGTCAAGACCGACCTGTCCGGTGCCCTGAATGA
ACTGCAAGACGAGGCAGCGCGGCTATCGTGGCTGGCCACGACGGGCGTTCCTTGCGCAGCTGTGCTCGAC
GTTGTCACTGAAGCGGGAAGGGACTGGCTGCTATTGGGCGAAGTGCCGGGGCAGGATCTCCTGTCATCTC
ACCTTGCTCCTGCCGAGAAAGTATCCATCATGGCTGATGCAATGCGGCGGCTGCATACGCTTGATCCGGC
TACCTGCCCATTCGACCACCAAGCGAAACATCGCATCGAGCGAGCACGTACTCGGATGGAAGCCGGTCTT
GTCGATCAGGATGATCTGGACGAAGAGCATCAGGGGCTCGCGCCAGCCGAACTGTTCGCCAGGCTCAAGG
CGAGCATGCCCGACGGCGAGGATCTCGTCGTGACCCATGGCGATGCCTGCTTGCCGAATATCATGGTGGA
AAATGGCCGCTTTTCTGGATTCATCGACTGTGGCCGGCTGGGTGTGGCGGACCGCTATCAGGACATAGCG
TTGGCTACCCGTGATATTGCTGAAGAGCTTGGCGGCGAATGGGCTGACCGCTTCCTCGTGCTTTACGGTA
TCGCCGCTCCCGATTCGCAGCGCATCGCCTTCTATCGCCTTCTTGACGAGTTCTTCTGAGCGGGACTCTG
GGGTTCGAAATGACCGACCAAGCGACGCCCAACCTGCCATCACGAGATTTCGATTCCACCGCCGCCTTCT
ATGAAAGGTTGGGCTTCGGAATCGTTTTCCGGGACGCCGGCTGGATGATCCTCCAGCGCGGGGATCTCAT
GCTGGAGTTCTTCGCCCACCCTAGGGGGAGGCTAACTGAAACACGGAAGGAGACAATACCGGAAGGAACC
CGCGCTATGACGGCAATAAAAAGACAGAATAAAACGCACGGTGTTGGGTCGTTTGTTCATAAACGCGGGG
TTCGGTCCCAGGGCTGGCACTCTGTCGATACCCCACCGAGACCCCATTGGGGCCAATACGCCCGCGTTTC
TTCCTTTTCCCCACCCCACCCCCCAAGTTCGGGTGAAGGCCCAGGGCTCGCAGCCAACGTCGGGGCGGCA
GGCCCTGCCATAGCCTCAGGTTACTCATATATACTTTAGATTGATTTAAAACTTCATTTTTAATTTAAAA
GGATCTAGGTGAAGATCCTTTTTGATAATCTCATGACCAAAATCCCTTAACGTGAGTTTTCGTTCCACTG
AGCGTCAGACCCCGTAGAAAAGATCAAAGGATCTTCTTGAGATCCTTTTTTTCTGCGCGTAATCTGCTGC
TTGCAAACAAAAAAACCACCGCTACCAGCGGTGGTTTGTTTGCCGGATCAAGAGCTACCAACTCTTTTTC
CGAAGGTAACTGGCTTCAGCAGAGCGCAGATACCAAATACTGTTCTTCTAGTGTAGCCGTAGTTAGGCCA
CCACTTCAAGAACTCTGTAGCACCGCCTACATACCTCGCTCTGCTAATCCTGTTACCAGTGGCTGCTGCC
AGTGGCGATAAGTCGTGTCTTACCGGGTTGGACTCAAGACGATAGTTACCGGATAAGGCGCAGCGGTCGG
GCTGAACGGGGGGTTCGTGCACACAGCCCAGCTTGGAGCGAACGACCTACACCGAACTGAGATACCTACA
GCGTGAGCTATGAGAAAGCGCCACGCTTCCCGAAGGGAGAAAGGCGGACAGGTATCCGGTAAGCGGCAGG
GTCGGAACAGGAGAGCGCACGAGGGAGCTTCCAGGGGGAAACGCCTGGTATCTTTATAGTCCTGTCGGGT
TTCGCCACCTCTGACTTGAGCGTCGATTTTTGTGATGCTCGTCAGGGGGGCGGAGCCTATGGAAAAACGC
CAGCAACGCGGCCTTTTTACGGTTCCTGGCCTTTTGCTGGCCTTTTGCTCACATGTTCTTTCCTGCGTTA
TCCCCTGATTCTGTGGATAACCGTATTACCGCCATGCAT
